>Addgene plasmid #163179 | pKLV2-U6gRNA5(hYAP1-Y2B)-PGKpuro2AmCherry-W | depositor full sequence | sequence record 316223 | Theoretical
CTAAATTGTAAGCGTTAATATTTTGTTAAAATTCGCGTTAAATTTTTGTTAAATCAGCTCATTTTTTAAC
CAATAGGCCGAAATCGGCAAAATCCCTTATAAATCAAAAGAATAGACCGAGATAGGGT
[37 nt withheld, positions 129-165]
AAAGAACGTGGACTCCAACGTCAAAGG
[49 nt withheld, positions 193-241]
T
[91 nt withheld, positions 243-333]
G
[124 nt withheld, positions 335-458]
CCCATTCGCCATTCAGGCTGCGCAACTGTTGGGAAGGGCGATCGGTGCGGGCCTCTTCGCTATTACGCCA
GCTGGCGAAAGGGGGATGTGCTGCAAGGCGATTAAGTTGGGTAACGCCAGGGTTTTCCCAGTCACGACGT
TGTAAAACGACGGCCAGTGAGCGCGCGTAATACGACTCACTATAGGGCGAATTGACTAGTACATAACTTA
CGGTAAATGGCCCGCCTGGCTGACCGCCCAACGACCCCCGCCCATTGACGTCAATAATGACGTATGTTCC
CATAGTAACGCCAATAGGGACTTTCCATTGACGTCAATGGGTGGAGTATTTACGGTAAACTGCCCACTTG
GCAGTACATCAAGTGTATCATATGCCAAGTACGCCCCCTATTGACGTCAATGACGGTAAATGGCCCGCCT
GGCATTATGCCCAGTACATGACCTTATGGGACTTTCCTACTTGGCAGTACATCTACGTATTAGTCATCGC
TATTACCATGGTGATGCGGTTTTGGCAGTACATCAATGGGCGTGGATAGCGGTTTGACTCACGGGGATTT
CCAAGTCTCCACCCCATTGACGTCAATGGGAGTTTGTTTTGGCACCAAAATCAACGGGACTTTCCAAAAT
GTCGTAACAACTCCGCCCCATTGACGCAAATGGGCGGTAGGCGTGTACGGTGGGAGGTCTATATAAGCAG
CGCGTTTTGCCTGTACTGGGTCTCTCTGGTTAGACCAGATCTGAGCCTGGGAGCTCTCTGGCTAACTAGG
GAACCCACTGCTTAAGCCTCAATAAAGCTTGCCTTGAGTGCTTCAAGTAGTGTGTGCCCGTCTGTTGTGT
GACTCTGGTAACTAGAGATCCCTCAGACCCTTTTAGTCAGTGTGGAAAATCTCTAGCAGTGGCGCCCGAA
CAGGGACTTGAAAGCGAAAGGGAAACCAGAGGAGCTCTCTCGACGCAGGACTCGGCTTGCTGAAGCGCGC
ACGGCAAGAGGCGAGGGGCGGCGACTGGTGAGTACGCCAAAAATTTTGACTAGCGGAGGCTAGAAGGAGA
GAGATGGGTGCGAGAGCGTCAGTATTAAGCGGGGGAGAATTAGATCGCGATGGGAAAAAATTCGGTTAAG
GCCAGGGGGAAAGAAAAAATATAAATTAAAACATATAGTATGGGCAAGCAGGGAGCTAGAACGATTCGCA
GTTAATCCTGGCCTGTTAGAAACATCAGAAGGCTGTAGACAAATACTGGGACAGCTACAACCATCCCTTC
AGACAGGATCAGAAGAACTTAGATCATTATATAATACAGTAGCAACCCTCTATTGTGTGCATCAAAGGAT
AGAGATAAAAGACACCAAGGAAGCTTTAGACAAGATAGAGGAAGAGCAAAACAAAAGTAAGACCACCGCA
CAGCAAGCGGCCGGCCGCGCTGATCTTCAGACCTGGAGGAGGAGATATGAGGGACAATTGGAGAAGTGAA
TTATATAAATATAAAGTAGTAAAAATTGAACCATTAGGAGTAGCACCCACCAAGGCAAAGAGAAGAGTGG
TGCAGAGAGAAAAAAGAGCAGTGGGAATAGGAGCTTTGTTCCTTGGGTTCTTGGGAGCAGCAGGAAGCAC
TATGGGCGCAGCGTCAATGACGCTGACGGTACAGGCCAGACAATTATTGTCTGGTATAGTGCAGCAGCAG
AACAATTTGCTGAGGGCTATTGAGGCGCAACAGCATCTGTTGCAACTCACAGTCTGGGGCATCAAGCAGC
TCCAGGCAAGAATCCTGGCTGTGGAAAGATACCTAAAGGATCAACAGCTCCTGGGGATTTGGGGTTGCTC
TGGAAAACTCATTTGCACCACTGCTGTGCCTTGGAATGCTAGTTGGAGTAATAAATCTCTGGAACAGATT
TGGAATCACACGACCTGGATGGAGTGGGACAGAGAAATTAACAATTACACAAGCTTAATACACTCCTTAA
TTGAAGAATCGCAAAACCAGCAAGAAAAGAATGAACAAGAATTATTGGAATTAGATAAATGGGCAAGTTT
GTGGAATTGGTTTAACATAACAAATTGGCTGTGGTATATAAAATTATTCATAATGATAGTAGGAGGCTTG
GTAGGTTTAAGAATAGTTTTTGCTGTACTTTCTATAGTGAATAGAGTTAGGCAGGGATATTCACCATTAT
CGTTTCAGACCCACCTCCCAACCCCGAGGGGACCCGACAGGCCCGAAGGAATAGAAGAAGAAGGTGGAGA
GAGAGACAGAGACAGATCCATTCGATTAGTGAACGGATCGGCACTGCGTGCGCCAATTCTGCAGACAAAT
GGCAGTATTCATCCACAATTTTAAAAGAAAAGGGGGGATTGGGGGGTACAGTGCAGGGGAAAGAATAGTA
GACATAATAGCAACAGACATACAAACTAAAGAATTACAAAAACAAATTACAAAAATTCAAAATTTTCGGG
TTTATTACAGGGACAGCAGAGATCCAGTTTGGTTAGTACCGGGCCCTACGCGTCCAAGGTCGGGCAGGAA
GAGGGCCTATTTCCCATGATTCCTTCATATTTGCATATACGATACAAGGCTGTTAGAGAGATAATTAGAA
TTAATTTGACTGTAAACACAAAGATATTAGTACAAAATACGTGACGTAGAAAGTAATAATTTCTTGGGTA
GTTTGCAGTTTTAAAATTATGTTTTAAAATGGACTATCATATGCTTACCGTAACTTGAAAGTATTTCGAT
TTCTTGGCTTTATATATCTTGTGGAAAGGACGAAACACCGTGCACGATCTGATGCCCGGGTTTAAGAGCT
ATGCTGGAAACAGCATAGCAAGTTTAAATAAGGCTAGTCCGTTATCAACTTGAAAAAGTGGCACCGAGTC
GGTGCTTTTTTTGGATCCAATTCTACCGGGTAGGGGAGGCGCTTTTCCCAAGGCAGTCTGGAGCATGCGC
TTTAGCAGCCCCGCTGGGCACTTGGCGCTACACAAGTGGCCTCTGGCCTCGCACACATTCCACATCCACC
GGTAGGCGCCAACCGGCTCCGTTCTTTGGTGGCCCCTTCGCGCCACCTTCTACTCCTCCCCTAGTCAGGA
AGTTCCCCCCCGCCCCGCAGCTCGCGTCGTGCAGGACGTGACAAATGGAAGTAGCACGTCTCACTAGTCT
CGTGCAGATGGACAGCACCGCTGAGCAATGGAAGCGGGTAGGCCTTTGGGGCAGCGGCCAATAGCAGCTT
TGCTCCTTCGCTTTCTGGGCTCAGAGGCTGGGAAGGGGTGGGTCCGGGGGCGGGCTCAGGGGCGGGCTCA
GGGGCGGGGCGGGCGCCCGAAGGTCCTCCGGAGGCCCGGCATTCTGCACGCTTCAAAAGCGCACGTCTGC
CGCGCTGTTCTCCTCTTCCTCATCTCCGGGCCTTTCGACCTGCATCCATCTAGATCTCGAGCAGCTGAAG
CTTACCATGACCGAGTACAAGCCCACGGTGCGCCTCGCCACCCGCGACGACGTCCCCAGGGCCGTACGCA
CCCTCGCCGCCGCGTTCGCCGACTACCCCGCCACGCGCCACACCGTCGATCCGGACCGCCACATCGAGCG
GGTCACCGAGCTGCAAGAACTCTTCCTCACGCGCGTCGGGCTCGACATCGGCAAGGTGTGGGTCGCGGAC
GACGGCGCCGCGGTGGCGGTCTGGACCACGCCGGAGAGCGTCGAAGCGGGGGCGGTGTTCGCCGAGATCG
GCCCGCGCATGGCCGAGTTGAGCGGTTCCCGGCTGGCCGCGCAGCAACAGATGGAAGGCCTCCTGGCGCC
GCACCGGCCCAAGGAGCCCGCGTGGTTCCTGGCCACCGTCGGCGTCTCGCCCGACCACCAGGGCAAGGGT
CTGGGCAGCGCCGTCGTGCTCCCCGGAGTGGAGGCGGCCGAGCGCGCCGGGGTGCCCGCCTTCCTGGAGA
CCTCCGCGCCCCGCAACCTCCCCTTCTACGAGCGGCTCGGCTTCACCGTCACCGCCGACGTCGAGGTGCC
CGAAGGACCGCGCACCTGGTGCATGACCCGCAAGCCCGGTGCCGGCGGCGGGTCCGGAGGAGAGGGCAGA
GGAAGTCTCCTAACATGCGGTGACGTGGAGGAGAATCCTGGCCCAATGGTGAGCAAGGGCGAGGAGGATA
ACTCCGCCATCATCAAGGAGTTCCTGCGCTTCAAGGTGCACATGGAGGGCTCCGTGAACGGCCACGAGTT
CGAGATCGAGGGCGAGGGCGAGGGCCGCCCCTACGAGGGCACCCAGACCGCCAAGCTGAAGGTGACCAAG
GGTGGCCCCCTGCCCTTCGCCTGGGACATCCTGTCCCCTCAGTTCATGTACGGCTCCAAGGCCTACGTGA
AGCACCCCGCCGACATCCCCGACTACTTGAAGCTGTCCTTCCCCGAGGGCTTCAAGTGGGAGCGCGTGAT
GAACTTCGAGGACGGCGGCGTGGTGACCGTGACCCAGGACTCCTCTCTGCAGGACGGCGAGTTCATCTAC
AAGGTGAAGCTGCGCGGCACCAACTTCCCCTCCGACGGCCCCGTAATGCAGAAGAAAACCATGGGCTGGG
AGGCCTCCTCCGAGCGGATGTACCCCGAGGACGGCGCCCTGAAGGGCGAGATCAAGCAGAGGCTGAAGCT
GAAGGACGGCGGCCACTACGACGCTGAGGTCAAGACCACCTACAAGGCCAAGAAGCCCGTGCAGCTGCCC
GGCGCCTACAACGTCAACATCAAGTTGGACATCACCTCCCACAACGAGGACTACACCATCGTGGAACAGT
ACGAACGCGCCGAGGGCCGCCACTCCACCGGCGGCATGGACGAGCTGTACAAGTGAGCGGCCGCTCAACC
TCTGGATTACAAAATTTGTGAAAGATTGACTGGTATTCTTAACTATGTTGCTCCTTTTACGCTATGTGGA
TACGCTGCTTTAATGCCTTTGTATCATGCTATTGCTTCCCGTATGGCTTTCATTTTCTCCTCCTTGTATA
AATCCTGGTTGCTGTCTCTTTATGAGGAGTTGTGGCCCGTTGTCAGGCAACGTGGCGTGGTGTGCACTGT
GTTTGCTGACGCAACCCCCACTGGTTGGGGCATTGCCACCACCTGTCAGCTCCTTTCCGGGACTTTCGCT
TTCCCCCTCCCTATTGCCACGGCGGAACTCATCGCCGCCTGCCTTGCCCGCTGCTGGACAGGGGCTCGGC
TGTTGGGCACTGACAATTCCGTGGTGTTGTCGGGGAAATCATCGTCCTTTCCTTGGCTGCTCGCCTGTGT
TGCCACCTGGATTCTGCGCGGGACGTCCTTCTGCTACGTCCCTTCGGCCCTCAATCCAGCGGACCTTCCT
TCCCGCGGCCTGCTGCCGGCTCTGCGGCCTCTTCCGCGTCTACGCCTTCGCCCTCAGACGAGTCGGATCT
CCCTTTGGGCCGCCTCCCCGCAGGTACCTTTAAGACCAATGACTTACAAGGCAGCTGTAGATCTTAGCCA
CTTTTTAAAAGAAAAGGGGGGACTGGAAGGGCTAATTCACTCCCAAAGAAGTCAAGATCTGCTTTTTGCC
TGTACTGGGTCTCTCTGGTTAGACCAGAGTCTCTCTGGTTAGACCAGATCTGAGCCTGGGAGCTCTCTGG
CTAACTAGGGAACCCACTGCTTAAGCCTCAATAAAGCTTGCCTTGAGTGCTTCAAGTAGTGTGTGCCCGT
CTGTTGTGTGACTCTGGTAACTAGAGATCCCTCAGACCCTTTTAGTCAGTGTGGAAAATCTCTAGCAGTT
TAAACCCGCTGATCAGCCTCGACTGTGCCTTCTAGTTGCCAGCCATCTGTTGTTTGCCCCTCCCCCGTGC
CTTCCTTGACCCTGGAAGGTGCCACTCCCACTGTCCTTTCCTAATAAAATGAGGAAATTGCATCGCATTG
TCTGAGTAGGTGTCATTCTATTCTGGGGGGTGGGGTGGGGCAGGACAGCAAGGGGGAGGATTGGGAAGTC
AATAGCAGGCATGCTGGGGATGCGGTGGGCTCTATGGGCGGCCGTTAATTAAGCTTTTGTTCCCTTTAGT
GAGGGTTAATTGCGCGCTTGGCGTAATCATGGTCATAGCTGTTTCCTGTGTGAAATTGTTATCCGCTCAC
AATTCCACACAACATACGAGCCGGAAGCATAAAGTGTAAAGCCTGGGGTGCCTAATGAGTGAGCTAACTC
ACATTAATTGCGTTGCGCTCACTGCCCGCTTTCCAGTCGGGAAACCTGTCGTGCCAGCTGCATTAATGAA
TCGGCCAACGCGCGGGGAGAGGCGGTTTGCGTATTGGGCGCTCTTCCGCTTCCTCGCTCACTGACTCGCT
GCGCTCGGTCGTTCGGCTGCGGCGAGCGGTATCAGCTCACTCAAAGGCGGTAATACGGTTATCCACAGAA
TCAGGGGATAACGCAGGAAAGAACATGTGAGCAAAAGGCCAGCAAAAGGCCAGGAACCGTAAAAAGGCCG
CGTTGCTGGCGTTTTTCCATAGGCTCCGCCCCCCTGACGAGCATCACAAAAATCGACGCTCAAGTCAGAG
GTGGCGAAACCCGACAGGACTATAAAGATACCAGGCGTTTCCCCCTGGAAGCTCCCTCGTGCGCTCTCCT
GTTCCGACCCTGCCGCTTACCGGATACCTGTCCGCCTTTCTCCCTTCGGGAAGCGTGGCGCTTTCTCATA
GCTCACGCTGTAGGTATCTCAGTTCGGTGTAGGTCGTTCGCTCCAAGCTGGGCTGTGTGCACGAACCCCC
CGTTCAGCCCGACCGCTGCGCCTTATCCGGTAACTATCGTCTTGAGTCCAACCCGGTAAGACACGACTTA
TCGCCACTGGCAGCAGCCACTGGTAACAGGATTAGCAGAGCGAGGTATGTAGGCGGTGCTACAGAGTTCT
TGAAGTGGTGGCCTAACTACGGCTACACTAGAAGGACAGTATTTGGTATCTGCGCTCTGCTGAAGCCAGT
TACCTTCGGAAAAAGAGTTGGTAGCTCTTGATCCGGCAAACAAACCACCGCTGGTAGCGGTGGTTTTTTT
GTTTGCAAGCAGCAGATTACGCGCAGAAAAAAAGGATCTCAAGAAGATCCTTTGATCTTTTCTACGGGGT
CTGACGCTCAGTGGAACGAAAACTCACGTTAAGGGATTTTGGTCATGAGATTATCAAAAAGGATCTTCAC
CTAGATCCTTTTAAATTAAAAATGAAGTTTTAAATCAATCTAAAGTATATATGAGTAAACTTGGTCTGAC
AGTTACCAATGCTTAATCAGTGAGGCACCTATCTCAGCGATCTGTCTATTTCGTTCATCCATAGTTGCCT
GACTCCCCGTCGTGTAGATAACTACGATACGGGAGGGCTTACCATCTGGCCCCAGTGCTGCAATGATACC
GCGAGACCCACGCTCACCGGCTCCAGATTTATCAGCAATAAACCAGCCAGCCGGAAGGGCCGAGCGCAGA
AGTGGTCCTGCAACTTTATCCGCCTCCATCCAGTCTATTAATTGTTGCCGGGAAGCTAGAGTAAGTAGTT
CGCCAGTTAATAGTTTGCGCAACGTTGTTGCCATTGCTACAGGCATCGTGGTGTCACGCTCGTCGTTTGG
TATGGCTTCATTCAGCTCCGGTTCCCAACGATCAAGGCGAGTTACATGATCCCCCATGTTGTGCAAAAAA
GCGGTTAGCTCCTTCGGTCCTCCGATCGTTGTCAGAAGTAAGTTGGCCGCAGTGTTATCACTCATGGTTA
TGGCAGCACTGCATAATTCTCTTACTGTCATGCCATCCGTAAGATGCTTTTCTGTGACTGGTGAGTACTC
AACCAAGTCATTCTGAGAATAGTGTATGCGGCGACCGAGTTGCTCTTGCCCGGCGTCAATACGGGATAAT
ACCGCGCCACATAGCAGAACTTTAAAAGTGCTCATCATTGGAAAACGTTCTTCGGGGCGAAAACTCTCAA
GGATCTTACCGCTGTTGAGATCCAGTTCGATGTAACCCACTCGTGCACCCAACTGATCTTCAGCATCTTT
TACTTTCACCAGCGTTTCTGGGTGAGCAAAAACAGGAAGGCAAAATGCCGCAAAAAAGGGAATAAGGGCG
ACACGGAAATGTTGAATACTCATACTCTTCCTTTTTCAATATTATTGAAGCATTTATCAGGGTTATTGTC
TCATGAGCGGATACATATTTGAATGTATTTAGAAAAATAAACAAATAGGGGTTCCGCGCACATTTCCCCG
AAAAGTGCCAC
Features (pLannotate 1.2.2; 28 found; start..end, strand, type, name):
     30..458     -  rep_origin     f1 ori (sequence partly withheld): f1 bacteriophage origin of replication; arrow indicates direction of (+) strand synthesis
    463..618     -  CDS            lacZα (fragment): LacZα fragment of β-galactosidase; lacZ fragment
    626..644     +  promoter       T7 promoter: promoter for bacteriophage T7 RNA polymerase
    658..958     +  enhancer       CMV enhancer: human cytomegalovirus immediate early enhancer
    959..1158    +  promoter       CMV promoter: human cytomegalovirus (CMV) immediate early promoter
   1176..1356    +  LTR            5' LTR (truncated): truncated 5' long terminal repeat (LTR) from HIV-1
   1403..1528    +  misc_feature   HIV-1 Ψ: packaging signal of human immunodeficiency virus type 1
   1512..1850    +  CDS            HIV-1 gag (fragment): gag protein from human immunodeficiency virus 1; gag
   2027..2260    +  misc_feature   RRE: The Rev response element (RRE) of HIV-1 allows for Rev-dependent mRNA export from the nucleus to the cytoplasm.
   2637..2737    +  CDS            Rev (fragment): human immunodeficiency virus 1 (HIV-1) Rev protein; rev; enhances nuclear export of unspliced and incompletely spliced viral mRNAs
   2787..2904    +  misc_feature   cPPT/CTS: central polypurine tract and central termination sequence of HIV-1
   2979..3219    +  promoter       U6 promoter: RNA polymerase III promoter for human U6 snRNA
   3266..3333    +  misc_RNA       tracrRNA (fragment): trans-activating CRISPR RNA for the Streptococcus pyogenes CRISPR/Cas9 system
   3356..3855    +  promoter       PGK promoter: mouse phosphoglycerate kinase 1 promoter
   3895..4491    +  CDS            PuroR (fragment): puromycin N-acetyltransferase; pac from Streptomyces; confers resistance to puromycin
   4564..5271    +  CDS            mCherry: mCherry is a basic (constitutively fluorescent) red fluorescent protein published in 2004, derived from Discosoma sp.. It is reported to be a very rapidly-maturing monomer with low acid sensitivity.
   5283..5869    +  misc_feature   WPRE: woodchuck hepatitis virus posttranscriptional regulatory element
   5863..6009    +  CDS            nef (fragment): NEF_HV1LA - Experimental evidence at protein level: Swiss-Prot protein existence level 1. Extracellular Nef protein targets CD4(+) T-lymphocytes for apoptosis by interacting with CXCR4 surface receptors. From Human immunodeficiency virus type 1 group M subtype B (isolate Lai) (HIV-1).
   6017..6195    +  LTR            5' LTR (truncated): truncated 5' long terminal repeat (LTR) from HIV-1
   6221..6332    +  polyA_signal   bGH poly(A) signal: bovine growth hormone polyadenylation signal
   6471..6489    -  promoter       T3 promoter: promoter for bacteriophage T3 RNA polymerase
   6534..6550    -  protein_bind   lac operator: The lac repressor binds to the lac operator to inhibit transcription in E. coli. This inhibition can be relieved by adding lactose or isopropyl-β-D-thiogalactopyranoside (IPTG). lac repressor encoded by lacI
   6558..6588    -  promoter       lac promoter: promoter for the E. coli lac operon
   6603..6624    -  protein_bind   CAP binding site: CAP binding activates transcription in the presence of cAMP. E. coli catabolite activator protein
   6637..6729    -  CDS            lacI (fragment): lac repressor; lacI; The lac repressor binds to the lac operator to inhibit transcription in E. coli. This inhibition can be relieved by adding lactose or isopropyl-β-D-thiogalactopyranoside (IPTG).
   6912..7500    -  rep_origin     ori: high-copy-number ColE1/pMB1/pBR322/pUC origin of replication
   7671..8531    -  CDS            AmpR: β-lactamase; bla; confers resistance to ampicillin, carbenicillin, and related antibiotics
   8532..8636    -  promoter       AmpR promoter: bla
