>Addgene plasmid #163179 | pKLV2-U6gRNA5(hYAP1-Y2B)-PGKpuro2AmCherry-W | addgene full sequence | sequence record 325165 | Addgene NGS Result
GCCTGGCTGACCGCCCAACGACCCCCGCCCATTGACGTCAATAATGACGTATGTTCCCATAGTAACGCCA
ATAGGGACTTTCCATTGACGTCAATGGGTGGAGTATTTACGGTAAACTGCCCACTTGGCAGTACATCAAG
TGTATCATATGCCAAGTACGCCCCCTATTGACGTCAATGACGGTAAATGGCCCGCCTGGCATTATGCCCA
GTACATGACCTTATGGGACTTTCCTACTTGGCAGTACATCTACGTATTAGTCATCGCTATTACCATGGTG
ATGCGGTTTTGGCAGTACATCAATGGGCGTGGATAGCGGTTTGACTCACGGGGATTTCCAAGTCTCCACC
CCATTGACGTCAATGGGAGTTTGTTTTGGCACCAAAATCAACGGGACTTTCCAAAATGTCGTAACAACTC
CGCCCCATTGACGCAAATGGGCGGTAGGCGTGTACGGTGGGAGGTCTATATAAGCAGCGCGTTTTGCCTG
TACTGGGTCTCTCTGGTTAGACCAGATCTGAGCCTGGGAGCTCTCTGGCTAACTAGGGAACCCACTGCTT
AAGCCTCAATAAAGCTTGCCTTGAGTGCTTCAAGTAGTGTGTGCCCGTCTGTTGTGTGACTCTGGTAACT
AGAGATCCCTCAGACCCTTTTAGTCAGTGTGGAAAATCTCTAGCAGTGGCGCCCGAACAGGGACTTGAAA
GCGAAAGGGAAACCAGAGGAGCTCTCTCGACGCAGGACTCGGCTTGCTGAAGCGCGCACGGCAAGAGGCG
AGGGGCGGCGACTGGTGAGTACGCCAAAAATTTTGACTAGCGGAGGCTAGAAGGAGAGAGATGGGTGCGA
GAGCGTCAGTATTAAGCGGGGGAGAATTAGATCGCGATGGGAAAAAATTCGGTTAAGGCCAGGGGGAAAG
AAAAAATATAAATTAAAACATATAGTATGGGCAAGCAGGGAGCTAGAACGATTCGCAGTTAATCCTGGCC
TGTTAGAAACATCAGAAGGCTGTAGACAAATACTGGGACAGCTACAACCATCCCTTCAGACAGGATCAGA
AGAACTTAGATCATTATATAATACAGTAGCAACCCTCTATTGTGTGCATCAAAGGATAGAGATAAAAGAC
ACCAAGGAAGCTTTAGACAAGATAGAGGAAGAGCAAAACAAAAGTAAGACCACCGCACAGCAAGCGGCCG
GCCGCGCTGATCTTCAGACCTGGAGGAGGAGATATGAGGGACAATTGGAGAAGTGAATTATATAAATATA
AAGTAGTAAAAATTGAACCATTAGGAGTAGCACCCACCAAGGCAAAGAGAAGAGTGGTGCAGAGAGAAAA
AAGAGCAGTGGGAATAGGAGCTTTGTTCCTTGGGTTCTTGGGAGCAGCAGGAAGCACTATGGGCGCAGCG
TCAATGACGCTGACGGTACAGGCCAGACAATTATTGTCTGGTATAGTGCAGCAGCAGAACAATTTGCTGA
GGGCTATTGAGGCGCAACAGCATCTGTTGCAACTCACAGTCTGGGGCATCAAGCAGCTCCAGGCAAGAAT
CCTGGCTGTGGAAAGATACCTAAAGGATCAACAGCTCCTGGGGATTTGGGGTTGCTCTGGAAAACTCATT
TGCACCACTGCTGTGCCTTGGAATGCTAGTTGGAGTAATAAATCTCTGGAACAGATTTGGAATCACACGA
CCTGGATGGAGTGGGACAGAGAAATTAACAATTACACAAGCTTAATACACTCCTTAATTGAAGAATCGCA
AAACCAGCAAGAAAAGAATGAACAAGAATTATTGGAATTAGATAAATGGGCAAGTTTGTGGAATTGGTTT
AACATAACAAATTGGCTGTGGTATATAAAATTATTCATAATGATAGTAGGAGGCTTGGTAGGTTTAAGAA
TAGTTTTTGCTGTACTTTCTATAGTGAATAGAGTTAGGCAGGGATATTCACCATTATCGTTTCAGACCCA
CCTCCCAACCCCGAGGGGACCCGACAGGCCCGAAGGAATAGAAGAAGAAGGTGGAGAGAGAGACAGAGAC
AGATCCATTCGATTAGTGAACGGATCGGCACTGCGTGCGCCAATTCTGCAGACAAATGGCAGTATTCATC
CACAATTTTAAAAGAAAAGGGGGGATTGGGGGGTACAGTGCAGGGGAAAGAATAGTAGACATAATAGCAA
CAGACATACAAACTAAAGAATTACAAAAACAAATTACAAAAATTCAAAATTTTCGGGTTTATTACAGGGA
CAGCAGAGATCCAGTTTGGTTAGTACCGGGCCCTACGCGTCCAAGGTCGGGCAGGAAGAGGGCCTATTTC
CCATGATTCCTTCATATTTGCATATACGATACAAGGCTGTTAGAGAGATAATTAGAATTAATTTGACTGT
AAACACAAAGATATTAGTACAAAATACGTGACGTAGAAAGTAATAATTTCTTGGGTAGTTTGCAGTTTTA
AAATTATGTTTTAAAATGGACTATCATATGCTTACCGTAACTTGAAAGTATTTCGATTTCTTGGCTTTAT
ATATCTTGTGGAAAGGACGAAACACCGTGCACGATCTGATGCCCGGGTTTAAGAGCTATGCTGGAAACAG
CATAGCAAGTTTAAATAAGGCTAGTCCGTTATCAACTTGAAAAAGTGGCACCGAGTCGGTGCTTTTTTTG
GATCCAATTCTACCGGGTAGGGGAGGCGCTTTTCCCAAGGCAGTCTGGAGCATGCGCTTTAGCAGCCCCG
CTGGGCACTTGGCGCTACACAAGTGGCCTCTGGCCTCGCACACATTCCACATCCACCGGTAGGCGCCAAC
CGGCTCCGTTCTTTGGTGGCCCCTTCGCGCCACCTTCTACTCCTCCCCTAGTCAGGAAGTTCCCCCCCGC
CCCGCAGCTCGCGTCGTGCAGGACGTGACAAATGGAAGTAGCACGTCTCACTAGTCTCGTGCAGATGGAC
AGCACCGCTGAGCAATGGAAGCGGGTAGGCCTTTGGGGCAGCGGCCAATAGCAGCTTTGCTCCTTCGCTT
TCTGGGCTCAGAGGCTGGGAAGGGGTGGGTCCGGGGGCGGGCTCAGGGGCGGGCTCAGGGGCGGGGCGGG
CGCCCGAAGGTCCTCCGGAGGCCCGGCATTCTGCACGCTTCAAAAGCGCACGTCTGCCGCGCTGTTCTCC
TCTTCCTCATCTCCGGGCCTTTCGACCTGCATCCATCTAGATCTCGAGCAGCTGAAGCTTACCATGACCG
AGTACAAGCCCACGGTGCGCCTCGCCACCCGCGACGACGTCCCCAGGGCCGTACGCACCCTCGCCGCCGC
GTTCGCCGACTACCCCGCCACGCGCCACACCGTCGATCCGGACCGCCACATCGAGCGGGTCACCGAGCTG
CAAGAACTCTTCCTCACGCGCGTCGGGCTCGACATCGGCAAGGTGTGGGTCGCGGACGACGGCGCCGCGG
TGGCGGTCTGGACCACGCCGGAGAGCGTCGAAGCGGGGGCGGTGTTCGCCGAGATCGGCCCGCGCATGGC
CGAGTTGAGCGGTTCCCGGCTGGCCGCGCAGCAACAGATGGAAGGCCTCCTGGCGCCGCACCGGCCCAAG
GAGCCCGCGTGGTTCCTGGCCACCGTCGGCGTCTCGCCCGACCACCAGGGCAAGGGTCTGGGCAGCGCCG
TCGTGCTCCCCGGAGTGGAGGCGGCCGAGCGCGCCGGGGTGCCCGCCTTCCTGGAGACCTCCGCGCCCCG
CAACCTCCCCTTCTACGAGCGGCTCGGCTTCACCGTCACCGCCGACGTCGAGGTGCCCGAAGGACCGCGC
ACCTGGTGCATGACCCGCAAGCCCGGTGCCGGCGGCGGGTCCGGAGGAGAGGGCAGAGGAAGTCTCCTAA
CATGCGGTGACGTGGAGGAGAATCCTGGCCCAATGGTGAGCAAGGGCGAGGAGGATAACTCCGCCATCAT
CAAGGAGTTCCTGCGCTTCAAGGTGCACATGGAGGGCTCCGTGAACGGCCACGAGTTCGAGATCGAGGGC
GAGGGCGAGGGCCGCCCCTACGAGGGCACCCAGACCGCCAAGCTGAAGGTGACCAAGGGTGGCCCCCTGC
CCTTCGCCTGGGACATCCTGTCCCCTCAGTTCATGTACGGCTCCAAGGCCTACGTGAAGCACCCCGCCGA
CATCCCCGACTACTTGAAGCTGTCCTTCCCCGAGGGCTTCAAGTGGGAGCGCGTGATGAACTTCGAGGAC
GGCGGCGTGGTGACCGTGACCCAGGACTCCTCTCTGCAGGACGGCGAGTTCATCTACAAGGTGAAGCTGC
GCGGCACCAACTTCCCCTCCGACGGCCCCGTAATGCAGAAGAAAACCATGGGCTGGGAGGCCTCCTCCGA
GCGGATGTACCCCGAGGACGGCGCCCTGAAGGGCGAGATCAAGCAGAGGCTGAAGCTGAAGGACGGCGGC
CACTACGACGCTGAGGTCAAGACCACCTACAAGGCCAAGAAGCCCGTGCAGCTGCCCGGCGCCTACAACG
TCAACATCAAGTTGGACATCACCTCCCACAACGAGGACTACACCATCGTGGAACAGTACGAACGCGCCGA
GGGCCGCCACTCCACCGGCGGCATGGACGAGCTGTACAAGTGAGCGGCCGCTCAACCTCTGGATTACAAA
ATTTGTGAAAGATTGACTGGTATTCTTAACTATGTTGCTCCTTTTACGCTATGTGGATACGCTGCTTTAA
TGCCTTTGTATCATGCTATTGCTTCCCGTATGGCTTTCATTTTCTCCTCCTTGTATAAATCCTGGTTGCT
GTCTCTTTATGAGGAGTTGTGGCCCGTTGTCAGGCAACGTGGCGTGGTGTGCACTGTGTTTGCTGACGCA
ACCCCCACTGGTTGGGGCATTGCCACCACCTGTCAGCTCCTTTCCGGGACTTTCGCTTTCCCCCTCCCTA
TTGCCACGGCGGAACTCATCGCCGCCTGCCTTGCCCGCTGCTGGACAGGGGCTCGGCTGTTGGGCACTGA
CAATTCCGTGGTGTTGTCGGGGAAATCATCGTCCTTTCCTTGGCTGCTCGCCTGTGTTGCCACCTGGATT
CTGCGCGGGACGTCCTTCTGCTACGTCCCTTCGGCCCTCAATCCAGCGGACCTTCCTTCCCGCGGCCTGC
TGCCGGCTCTGCGGCCTCTTCCGCGTCTACGCCTTCGCCCTCAGACGAGTCGGATCTCCCTTTGGGCCGC
CTCCCCGCAGGTACCTTTAAGACCAATGACTTACAAGGCAGCTGTAGATCTTAGCCACTTTTTAAAAGAA
AAGGGGGGACTGGAAGGGCTAATTCACTCCCAAAGAAGTCAAGATCTGCTTTTTGCCTGTACTGGGTCTC
TCTGGTTAGACCAGAGTCTCTCTGGTTAGACCAGATCTGAGCCTGGGAGCTCTCTGGCTAACTAGGGAAC
CCACTGCTTAAGCCTCAATAAAGCTTGCCTTGAGTGCTTCAAGTAGTGTGTGCCCGTCTGTTGTGTGACT
CTGGTAACTAGAGATCCCTCAGACCCTTTTAGTCAGTGTGGAAAATCTCTAGCAGTTTAAACCCGCTGAT
CAGCCTCGACTGTGCCTTCTAGTTGCCAGCCATCTGTTGTTTGCCCCTCCCCCGTGCCTTCCTTGACCCT
GGAAGGTGCCACTCCCACTGTCCTTTCCTAATAAAATGAGGAAATTGCATCGCATTGTCTGAGTAGGTGT
CATTCTATTCTGGGGGGTGGGGTGGGGCAGGACAGCAAGGGGGAGGATTGGGAAGTCAATAGCAGGCATG
CTGGGGATGCGGTGGGCTCTATGGGCGGCCGTTAATTAAGCTTTTGTTCCCTTTAGTGAGGGTTAATTGC
GCGCTTGGCGTAATCATGGTCATAGCTGTTTCCTGTGTGAAATTGTTATCCGCTCACAATTCCACACAAC
ATACGAGCCGGGAGCATAAAGTGTAAAGCCTGGGGTGCCTAATGAGTGAGCTAACTCACATTAATTGCGT
TGCGCTCACTGCCCGCTTTCCAGTCGGGAAACCTGTCGTGCCAGCTGCATTAATGAATCGGCCAACGCGC
GGGGAGAGGCGGTTTGCGTATTGGGCGCTCTTCCGCTTCCTCGCTCACTGACTCGCTGCGCTCGGTCGTT
CGGCTGCGGCGAGCGGTATCAGCTCACTCAAAGGCGGTAATACGGTTATCCACAGAATCAGGGGATAACG
CAGGAAAGAACATGTGAGCAAAAGGCCAGCAAAAGGCCAGGAACCGTAAAAAGGCCGCGTTGCTGGCGTT
TTTCCATAGGCTCCGCCCCCCTGACGAGCATCACAAAAATCGACGCTCAAGTCAGAGGTGGCGAAACCCG
ACAGGACTATAAAGATACCAGGCGTTTCCCCCTGGAAGCTCCCTCGTGCGCTCTCCTGTTCCGACCCTGC
CGCTTACCGGATACCTGTCCGCCTTTCTCCCTTCGGGAAGCGTGGCGCTTTCTCATAGCTCACGCTGTAG
GTATCTCAGTTCGGTGTAGGTCGTTCGCTCCAAGCTGGGCTGTGTGCACGAACCCCCCGTTCAGCCCGAC
CGCTGCGCCTTATCCGGTAACTATCGTCTTGAGTCCAACCCGGTAAGACACGACTTATCGCCACTGGCAG
CAGCCACTGGTAACAGGATTAGCAGAGCGAGGTATGTAGGCGGTGCTACAGAGTTCTTGAAGTGGTGGCC
TAACTACGGCTACACTAGAAGAACAGTATTTGGTATCTGCGCTCTGCTGAAGCCAGTTACCTTCGGAAAA
AGAGTTGGTAGCTCTTGATCCGGCAAACAAACCACCGCTGGTAGCGGTGGTTTTTTTGTTTGCAAGCAGC
AGATTACGCGCAGAAAAAAAGGATCTCAAGAAGATCCTTTGATCTTTTCTACGGGGTCTGACGCTCAGTG
GAACGAAAACTCACGTTAAGGGATTTTGGTCATGAGATTATCAAAAAGGATCTTCACCTAGATCCTTTTA
AATTAAAAATGAAGTTTTAAATCAATCTAAAGTATATATGAGTAAACTTGGTCTGACAGTTACCAATGCT
TAATCAGTGAGGCACCTATCTCAGCGATCTGTCTATTTCGTTCATCCATAGTTGCCTGACTCCCCGTCGT
GTAGATAACTACGATACGGGAGGGCTTACCATCTGGCCCCAGTGCTGCAATGATACCGCGAGACCCACGC
TCACCGGCTCCAGATTTATCAGCAATAAACCAGCCAGCCGGAAGGGCCGAGCGCAGAAGTGGTCCTGCAA
CTTTATCCGCCTCCATCCAGTCTATTAATTGTTGCCGGGAAGCTAGAGTAAGTAGTTCGCCAGTTAATAG
TTTGCGCAACGTTGTTGCCATTGCTACAGGCATCGTGGTGTCACGCTCGTCGTTTGGTATGGCTTCATTC
AGCTCCGGTTCCCAACGATCAAGGCGAGTTACATGATCCCCCATGTTGTGCAAAAAAGCGGTTAGCTCCT
TCGGTCCTCCGATCGTTGTCAGAAGTAAGTTGGCCGCAGTGTTATCACTCATGGTTATGGCAGCACTGCA
TAATTCTCTTACTGTCATGCCATCCGTAAGATGCTTTTCTGTGACTGGTGAGTACTCAACCAAGTCATTC
TGAGAATAGTGTATGCGGCGACCGAGTTGCTCTTGCCCGGCGTCAATACGGGATAATACCGCGCCACATA
GCAGAACTTTAAAAGTGCTCATCATTGGAAAACGTTCTTCGGGGCGAAAACTCTCAAGGATCTTACCGCT
GTTGAGATCCAGTTCGATGTAACCCACTCGTGCACCCAACTGATCTTCAGCATCTTTTACTTTCACCAGC
GTTTCTGGGTGAGCAAAAACAGGAAGGCAAAATGCCGCAAAAAAGGGAATAAGGGCGACACGGAAATGTT
GAATACTCATACTCTTCCTTTTTCAATATTATTGAAGCATTTATCAGGGTTATTGTCTCATGAGCGGATA
CATATTTGAATGTATTTAGAAAAATAAACAAATAGGGGTTCCGCGCACATTTCCCCGAAAAGTGCCACCT
AAATTGTAAGCGTTAATATTTTGTTAAAATTCGCGTTAAATTTTTGTTAAATCAGCTCATTTTTTAACCA
ATAGGCCGAAATCGGCAAAATCCCTTATAAATCAAAAGAATAGACCGAGATAGGGT
[37 nt withheld, positions 8107-8143]
AAAGAACGTGGACTCCAACGTCAAAGG
[49 nt withheld, positions 8171-8219]
T
[91 nt withheld, positions 8221-8311]
G
[124 nt withheld, positions 8313-8436]
CCCATTCGCCATTCAGGCTGCGCAACTGTTGGGAAGGGCGATCGGTGCGGGCCTCTTCGCTATTACGCCA
GCTGGCGAAAGGGGGATGTGCTGCAAGGCGATTAAGTTGGGTAACGCCAGGGTTTTCCCAGTCACGACGT
TGTAAAACGACGGCCAGTGAGCGCGCGTAATACGACTCACTATAGGGCGAATTGACTAGTACATAACTTA
CGGTAAATGGCCC
Features (pLannotate 1.2.2; 28 found; start..end, strand, type, name):
    278..477     +  promoter       CMV promoter: human cytomegalovirus (CMV) immediate early promoter
    495..675     +  LTR            5' LTR (truncated): truncated 5' long terminal repeat (LTR) from HIV-1
    722..847     +  misc_feature   HIV-1 Ψ: packaging signal of human immunodeficiency virus type 1
    831..1169    +  CDS            HIV-1 gag (fragment): gag protein from human immunodeficiency virus 1; gag
   1346..1579    +  misc_feature   RRE: The Rev response element (RRE) of HIV-1 allows for Rev-dependent mRNA export from the nucleus to the cytoplasm.
   1956..2056    +  CDS            Rev (fragment): human immunodeficiency virus 1 (HIV-1) Rev protein; rev; enhances nuclear export of unspliced and incompletely spliced viral mRNAs
   2106..2223    +  misc_feature   cPPT/CTS: central polypurine tract and central termination sequence of HIV-1
   2298..2538    +  promoter       U6 promoter: RNA polymerase III promoter for human U6 snRNA
   2585..2652    +  misc_RNA       tracrRNA (fragment): trans-activating CRISPR RNA for the Streptococcus pyogenes CRISPR/Cas9 system
   2675..3174    +  promoter       PGK promoter: mouse phosphoglycerate kinase 1 promoter
   3214..3810    +  CDS            PuroR (fragment): puromycin N-acetyltransferase; pac from Streptomyces; confers resistance to puromycin
   3883..4590    +  CDS            mCherry: mCherry is a basic (constitutively fluorescent) red fluorescent protein published in 2004, derived from Discosoma sp.. It is reported to be a very rapidly-maturing monomer with low acid sensitivity.
   4602..5188    +  misc_feature   WPRE: woodchuck hepatitis virus posttranscriptional regulatory element
   5182..5328    +  CDS            nef (fragment): NEF_HV1LA - Experimental evidence at protein level: Swiss-Prot protein existence level 1. Extracellular Nef protein targets CD4(+) T-lymphocytes for apoptosis by interacting with CXCR4 surface receptors. From Human immunodeficiency virus type 1 group M subtype B (isolate Lai) (HIV-1).
   5336..5514    +  LTR            5' LTR (truncated): truncated 5' long terminal repeat (LTR) from HIV-1
   5540..5651    +  polyA_signal   bGH poly(A) signal: bovine growth hormone polyadenylation signal
   5790..5808    -  promoter       T3 promoter: promoter for bacteriophage T3 RNA polymerase
   5853..5869    -  protein_bind   lac operator: The lac repressor binds to the lac operator to inhibit transcription in E. coli. This inhibition can be relieved by adding lactose or isopropyl-β-D-thiogalactopyranoside (IPTG). lac repressor encoded by lacI
   5877..5907    -  promoter       lac promoter: promoter for the E. coli lac operon
   5922..5943    -  protein_bind   CAP binding site: CAP binding activates transcription in the presence of cAMP. E. coli catabolite activator protein
   5956..6048    -  CDS            lacI (fragment): lac repressor; lacI; The lac repressor binds to the lac operator to inhibit transcription in E. coli. This inhibition can be relieved by adding lactose or isopropyl-β-D-thiogalactopyranoside (IPTG).
   6231..6819    -  rep_origin     ori: high-copy-number ColE1/pMB1/pBR322/pUC origin of replication
   6990..7850    -  CDS            AmpR: β-lactamase; bla; confers resistance to ampicillin, carbenicillin, and related antibiotics
   7851..7955    -  promoter       AmpR promoter: bla
   8008..8436    -  rep_origin     f1 ori (sequence partly withheld): f1 bacteriophage origin of replication; arrow indicates direction of (+) strand synthesis
   8441..8596    -  CDS            lacZα (fragment): LacZα fragment of β-galactosidase; lacZ fragment
   8604..8622    +  promoter       T7 promoter: promoter for bacteriophage T7 RNA polymerase
   8636..277     +  enhancer       CMV enhancer (across the origin): human cytomegalovirus immediate early enhancer
