[The description below was written by a language model from this plasmid's Addgene catalogue record and pLannotate feature annotations shown in this document.]
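Description:
pKLV2-U6gRNA5(hYAP1-Y2B)-PGKpuro2AmCherry-W is a lentiviral CRISPR guide RNA plasmid of about 8.65 kb. It was made by cloning a guide targeting human YAP1 into the BbsI sites of the pKLV2-U6gRNA5(BbsI)-PGKpuro2AmCherry-W backbone, which destroyed both sites. In bacteria it replicates from a high-copy ColE1/pUC-type origin and is selected with ampicillin through the bla gene. The backbone also carries an f1 origin and leftover cloning-vector elements (lacZα and lacI fragments, lac promoter/operator, T7 and T3 promoters). The two feature tables, one from the sequencing result and one from the depositor's theoretical sequence, are the same length and list the same 28 features. They differ only in where numbering starts.

The viral genome is transcribed from a CMV enhancer/promoter fused to a truncated HIV-1 5' LTR. Downstream lie the Ψ packaging signal with a gag fragment, the RRE for Rev-dependent nuclear export, and the cPPT/CTS. The 3' end has a second truncated LTR followed by a bGH polyadenylation signal. Two expression units sit between these elements. A human U6 Pol III promoter drives the YAP1 guide joined to a Streptococcus pyogenes Cas9 scaffold. A mouse PGK promoter drives puromycin N-acetyltransferase linked to mCherry; the plasmid name indicates a 2A peptide between them, although it is not annotated. A WPRE follows to enhance transcript expression.

No Cas9 is encoded, so the nuclease must be supplied separately in the target cells. Transduced mammalian cells can be selected with puromycin or tracked by red fluorescence. The associated publication concerns CRISPR screens in oral squamous cell carcinoma that identified Hippo pathway fitness genes, consistent with use for YAP1 knockout.
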