Addgene plasmid #163179: pKLV2-U6gRNA5(hYAP1-Y2B)-PGKpuro2AmCherry-W
Purpose: Lentiviral gRNA plasmid targeting human YAP1 gene, co-expression of mCherry tag
Depositing lab: Sok Ching Cheong. Depositing organization: Cancer Research Malaysia. Publication: Genome-wide CRISPR screens of oral squamous cell carcinoma reveal fitness genes in the Hippo pathway. Chai AWY, Yee PS, Price S, Yee SM, Lee HM, Tiong VK, Goncalves E, Behan FM, Bateson J, Gilbert J, Tan AC, McDermott U, Garnett MJ, Cheong SC. Elife. 2020 Sep 29;9. pii: 57761. doi: 10.7554/eLife.57761. PubMed 32990596.
Backbone
  Vector backbone: pKLV2-U6gRNA5(BbsI)-PGKpuro2AmCherry-W
  Total vector size (bp): 8650
  Modifications to backbone: Used BbsI enzyme to clone in gRNA targeting human YAP1 gene
  Vector type: Mammalian Expression, Lentiviral, CRISPR
  Selectable markers: Puromycin
Growth in bacteria
  Bacterial resistance: Ampicillin, 100 μg/mL
  Growth temperature: 37°C
  Growth strain: NEB Stable
  Copy number: Unknown
Gene/Insert
  Gene/Insert name: YAP1
  gRNA/shRNA sequence: GTGCACGATCTGATGCCCGG
  Species: H. sapiens (human)
  Entrez Gene: YAP1 (a.k.a. COB1, YAP, YAP-1, YAP2, YAP65, YKI)
  Promoter: U6
  Tag / fusion protein: mCherry
  Cloning method: Restriction Enzyme; 5′ cloning site BbsI (destroyed during cloning); 3′ cloning site BbsI (destroyed during cloning)
  Sequencing primers: 5′ AGATAATTAGAATTAATTTGACTG
Terms and licenses: Academic/Nonprofit Terms; Industry Terms: Not Available to Industry
How to cite: pKLV2-U6gRNA5(hYAP1-Y2B)-PGKpuro2AmCherry-W was a gift from Sok Ching Cheong (Addgene plasmid # 163179 ; http://n2t.net/addgene:163179 ; RRID:Addgene_163179)
